>Addgene plasmid #20514 | pWZL Neo Myr Flag MAP2K5 | addgene full sequence | sequence record 461450 | Addgene Long Read Sequencing Result
CGCGCCGATCTTCAATATTGGCCATTAGCCATATTATTCATTGGTTATATAGCATAAATCAATATTGGCT
ATTGGCCATTGCATACGTTGTATCTATATCATAATATGTACATTTATATTGGCTCATGTCCAATATGACC
GCCATGTTGGCATTGATTATTGACTAGTTATTAATAGTAATCAATTACGGGGTCATTAGTTCATAGCCCA
TATATGGAGTTCCGCGTTACATAACTTACGGTAAATGGCCCGCCTGGCTGACCGCCCAACGACCCCCGCC
CATTGACGTCAATAATGACGTATGTTCCCATAGTAACGCCAATAGGGACTTTCCATTGACGTCAATGGGT
GGAGTATTTACGGTAAACTGCCCACTTGGCAGTACATCAAGTGTATCATATGCCAAGTCCGCCCCCTATT
GACGTCAATGACGGTAAATGGCCCGCCTGGCATTATGCCCAGTACATGACCTTACGGGACTTTCCTACTT
GGCAGTACATCTACGTATTAGTCATCGCTATTACCATGGTGATGCGGTTTTGGCAGTACACCAATGGGCG
TGGATAGCGGTTTGACTCACGGGGATTTCCAAGTCTCCACCCCATTGACGTCAATGGGAGTTTGTTTTGG
CACCAAAATCAACGGGACTTTCCAAAATGTCGTAATAACCCCGCCCCGTTGACGCAAATGGGCGGTAGGC
GTGTACGGTGGGAGGTCTATATAAGCAGAGCTGGTTTAGTGAACCGCGCCAGTCCTCCGATTGACTGAGT
CGCCCGGGTACCCGTGTATCCAATAAACCCTCTTGCAGTTGCATCCGACTTGTGGTCTCGCTGTTCCTTG
GGAGGGTCTCCTCTGAGTGATTGACTACCCGTCAGCGGGGGTCTTTCATTTGGGGGCTCGTCCGGGATCG
GGAGACCCCTGCCCAGGGACCACCGACCCACCACCGGGAGGCAAGCTGGCCAGCAACTTATCTGTGTCTG
TCCGATTGTCTAGTGTCTATGACTGATTTTATGCGCCTGCGTCGGTACTAGTTAGCTAACTAGCTCTGTA
TCTGGCGGACCCGTGGTGGAACTGACGAGTTCTGAACACCCGGCCGCAACCCTGGGAGACGTCCCAGGGA
CTTTGGGGGCCGTTTTTGTGGCCCGACCTGAGGAAGGGAGTCGATGTGGAATCCGACCCCGTCAGGATAT
GTGGTTCTGGTAGGAGACGAGAACCTAAAACAGTTCCCGCCTCCGTCTGAATTTTTGCTTTCGGTTTGGA
ACCGAAGCCGCGCGTCTTGTCTGCTGCAGCGCTGCAGCATCGTTCTGTGTTGTCTCTGTCTGACTGTGTT
TCTGTATTTGTCTGAAAATTAGGGCCAGACTGTTACCACTCCCTTAAGTTTGACCTTAGGTCACTGGAAA
GATGTCGAGCGGATCGCTCACAACCAGTCGGTAGATGTCAAGAAGAGACGTTGGGTTACCTTCTGCTCTG
CAGAATGGCCAACCTTTAACGTCGGATGGCCGCGAGACGGCACCTTTAACCGAGACCTCATCACCCAGGT
TAAGATCAAGGTCTTTTCACCTGGCCCGCATGGACACCCAGACCAGGTCCCCTACATCGTGACCTGGGAA
GCCTTGGCTTTTGACCCCCCTCCCTGGGTCAAGCCCTTTGTACACCCTAAGCCTCCGCCTCCTCTTCCTC
CATCCGCCCCGTCTCTCCCCCTTGAACCTCCTCGTTCGACCCCGCCTCGATCCTCCCTTTATCCAGCCCT
CACTCCTTCTCTAGGCGCCGGCCGGATCCAGAATTCGCCACCATGGGGTCTTCAAAATCTAAACCAAAGG
ACCCCAGCCAGCGCCGGCGCAGGATCCGAGGTTACCTTGACTACAAAGACGATGACGACAAGCAATTGAC
AAGTTTGTACAAAAAAGTTGGCATGCTGTGGCTAGCCCTTGGCCCCTTTCCTGCCATGGAGAACCAGGTG
CTGGTAATTCGCATCAAGATCCCAAATAGTGGCGCGGTGGACTGGACAGTGCACTCCGGGCCGCAGTTAC
TCTTCAGGGATGTGCTGGATGTGATAGGCCAGGTTCTGCCTGAAGCAACAACTACAGCATTTGAATATGA
AGATGAAGATGGTGATCGAATTACAGTGAGAAGTGATGAGGAAATGAAGGCAATGCTGTCATATTATTAT
TCCACAGTAATGGAACAGCAAGTAAATGGACAGTTAATAGAGCCTCTGCAGATATTTCCAAGAGCCTGCA
AGCCTCCTGGGGAACGGAACATACATGGCCTGAAGGTGAATACTCGGGCCGGACCCTCTCAACACAGCAG
CCCAGCAGTCTCAGATTCACTTCCAAGCAATAGCTTAAAGAAGTCTTCTGCTGAACTGAAAAAAATACTA
GCCAATGGCCAGATGAATGAACAAGACATACGATATCGGGACACTCTTGGTCATGGCAACGGAGGCACAG
TCTACAAAGCATATCATGTCCCGAGTGGGAAAATATTAGCTGTAAAGGTCATACTACTAGATATTACACT
GGAACTTCAGAAGCAAATTATGTCTGAATTGGAAATTCTTTATAAGTGCGATTCATCATATATCATTGGA
TTTTATGGAGCATTTTTTGTAGAAAACAGGATTTCAATATGTACAGAATTCATGGATGGGGGATCTTTGG
ATGTATATAGGAAAATGCCAGAACATGTCCTTGGAAGAATTGCAGTAGCAGTTGTTAAAGGCCTTACTTA
TTTGTGGAGTTTAAAGATTTTACATAGAGACGTGAAGCCCTCCAATATGCTAGTAAACACAAGAGGACAG
GTTAAGCTGTGTGATTTTGGAGTTAGCACTCAGCTGGTGAATTCTATAGCCAAGACGTATGTTGGAACAA
ATGCTTATATGGCGCCTGAAAGGATTTCAGGGGAGCAGTATGGAATTCATTCTGATGTCTGGAGCTTAGG
AATCTCTTTTATGGAGCTTGCTCTTGGGAGGTTTCCATATCCTCAGATTCAGAAAAACCAGGGATCTTTA
ATGCCTCTCCAGCTTCTGCAGTGCATTGTTGATGAGGATTCGCCCGTCCTTCCAGTTGGAGAGTTCTCGG
AGCCATTTGTACATTTCATCACTCAGTGTATGCGAAAACAGCCAAAAGAAAGGCCAGCACCTGAAGAATT
GATGGGCCACCCGTTCATCGTGCAGTTCAATGATGGAAATGCCGCCGTGGTGTCCATGTGGGTGTGCCGG
GCGCTGGAGGAGAGGCGGAGCCAGCAGGGGCCCCCGTGCCCAACTTTCTTGTACAAAGTGGTTTGATCTA
GTCGACCAATTCCGGTTATTTTCCACCATATTGCCGTCTTTTGGCAATGTGAGGGCCCGGAAACCTGGCC
CTGTCTTCTTGACGAGCATTCCTAGGGGTCTTTCCCCTCTCGCCAAAGGAATGCAAGGTCTGTTGAATGT
CGTGAAGGAAGCAGTTCCTCTGGAAGCTTCTTGAAGACAAACAACGTCTGTAGCGACCCTTTGCAGGCAG
CGGAACCCCCCACCTGGCGACAGGTGCCTCTGCGGCCAAAAGCCACGTGTATAAGATACACCTGCAAAGG
CGGCACAACCCCAGTGCCACGTTGTGAGTTGGATAGTTGTGGAAAGAGTCAAATGGCTCTCCTCAAGCGT
ATTCAACAAGGGGCTGAAGGATGCCCAGAAGGTACCCCATTGTATGGGATCTGATCTGGGGCCTCGGTGC
ACATGCTTTACATGTGTTTAGTCGAGGTTAAAAAACGTCTAGGCCCCCCGAACCACGGGGACGTGGTTTT
CCTTTGAAAAACACGATGATAATACCATGATTGAACAAGATGGATTGCACGCAGGTTCTCCGGCCGCTTG
GGTGGAGAGGCTATTCGGCTATGACTGGGCACAACAGACAATCGGCTGCTCTGATGCCGCCGTGTTCCGG
CTGTCAGCGCAGGGGCGCCCGGTTCTTTTTGTCAAGACCGACCTGTCCGGTGCCCTGAATGAACTGCAGG
ACGAGGCAGCGCGGCTATCGTGGCTGGCCACGACGGGCGTTCCTTGCGCAGCTGTGCTCGACGTTGTCAC
TGAAGCGGGAAGGGACTGGCTGCTATTGGGCGAAGTGCCGGGGCAGGATCTCCTGTCATCTCACCTTGCT
CCTGCCGAGAAAGTATCCATCATGGCTGATGCAATGCGGCGGCTGCATACGCTTGATCCGGCTACCTGCC
CATTCGACCACCAAGCGAAACATCGCATCGAGCGAGCACGTACTCGGATGGAAGCCGGTCTTGTCGATCA
GGATGATCTGGACGAAGAGCATCAGGGGCTCGCGCCAGCCGAACTGTTCGCCAGGCTCAAGGCGCGCATG
CCCGACGGCGAGGATCTCGTCGTGACCCATGGCGATGCCTGCTTGCCGAATATCATGGTGGAAAATGGCC
GCTTTTCTGGATTCATCGACTGTGGCCGGCTGGGTGTGGCGGACCGCTATCAGGACATAGCGTTGGCTAC
CCGTGATATTGCTGAAGAGCTTGGCGGCGAATGGGCTGACCGCTTCCTCGTGCTTTACGGTATCGCCGCT
CCCGATTCGCAGCGCATCGCCTTCTATCGCCTTCTTGACGAGTTCTTCTGAGCGGGACTCTGGGGTTCGC
ATCGATAAAATAAAAGATTTTATTTAGTCTCCAGAAAAAGGGGGGAATGAAAGACCCCACCTGTAGGTTT
GGCAAGCTAGCTTAAGTAACGCCATTTTGCAAGGCATGGAAAAATACATAACTGAGAATAGAGAAGTTCA
GATCAAGGTCAGGAACAGATGGAACAGCTGAATATGGGCCAAACAGGATATCTGTGGTAAGCAGTTCCTG
CCCCGGCTCAGGGCCAAGAACAGATGGAACAGCTGAATATGGGCCAAACAGGATATCTGTGGTAAGCAGT
TCCTGCCCCGGCTCAGGGCCAAGAACAGATGGTCCCCAGATGCGGTCCAGCCCTCAGCAGTTTCTAGAGA
ACCATCAGATGTTTCCAGGGTGCCCCAAGGACCTGAAATGACCCTGTGCCTTATTTGAACTAACCAATCA
GTTCGCTTCTCGCTTCTGTTCGCGCGCTTCTGCTCCCCGAGCTCAATAAAAGAGCCCACAACCCCTCACT
CGGGGCGCCAGTCCTCCGATTGACTGAGTCGCCCGGGTACCCGTGTATCCAATAAACCCTCTTGCAGTTG
CATCCGACTTGTGGTCTCGCTGTTCCTTGGGAGGGTCTCCTCTGAGTGATTGACTACCCGTCAGCGGGGG
TCTTTCACAGGCCAGTGGGGCCGCACTTTTCGGGGAAATGTGCGCGGAACCCCTATTTGTTTATTTTTCT
AAATACATTCAAATATGTATCCGCTCATGAGACAATAACCCTGATAAATGCTTCAATAATATTGAAAAAG
GAAGAGTATGAGTATTCAACATTTCCGTGTCGCCCTTATTCCCTTTTTTGCGGCATTTTGCCTTCCTGTT
TTTGCTCACCCAGAAACGCTGGTGAAAGTAAAAGATGCTGAAGATCAGTTGGGTGCACGAGTGGGTTACA
TCGAACTGGATCTCAACAGCGGTAAGATCCTTGAGAGTTTTCGCCCCGAAGAACGTTTTCCAATGATGAG
CACTTTTAAAGTTCTGCTATGTGGCGCGGTATTATCCCGTATTGACGCCGGGCAAGAGCAACTCGGTCGC
CGCATACACTATTCTCAGAATGACTTGGTTGAGTACTCACCAGTCACAGAAAAGCATCTTACGGATGGCA
TGACAGTAAGAGAATTATGCAGTGCTGCCATAACCATGAGTGATAACACTGCGGCCAACTTACTTCTGAC
AACGATCGGAGGACCGAAGGAGCTAACCGCTTTTTTGCACAACATGGGGGATCATGTAACTCGCCTTGAT
CGTTGGGAACCGGAGCTGAATGAAGCCATACCAAACGACGAGCGTGACACCACGATGCCTGTAGCAATGG
CAACAACGTTGCGCAAACTATTAACTGGCGAACTACTTACTCTAGCTTCCCGGCAACAATTAATAGACTG
GATGGAGGCGGATAAAGTTGCAGGACCACTTCTGCGCTCGGCCCTTCCGGCTGGCTGGTTTATTGCTGAT
AAATCTGGAGCCGGTGAGCGTGGGTCTCGCGGTATCATTGCAGCACTGGGGCCAGATGGTAAGCCCTCCC
GTATCGTAGTTATCTACACGACGGGGAGTCAGGCAACTATGGATGAACGAAATAGACAGATCGCTGAGAT
AGGTGCCTCACTGATTAAGCATTGGTAACTGTCAGACCAAGTTTACTCATATATACTTTAGATTGATTTG
CGGCCGCGAAAAGGACAAGCAGCGAAAATTCACGCCCCCTTGGGAGGTGGCGGCATATGCAAAGGATAGC
ACTCCCACTCTACTACTGGGTATCATATGCTGACTGTATATGCATGAGGATAGCATATGCTACCCGGATA
CAGATTAGGATAGCATATACTACCCAGATATAGATTAGGATAGCATATGCTACCCAGATATAGATTAGGA
TAGCCTATGCTACCCAGATATAAATTAGGATAGCATATACTACCCAGATATAGATTAGGATAGCATATGC
TACCCAGATATAGATTAGGATAGCCTATGCTACCCAGATATAGATTAGGATAGCATATGCTATCCAGATA
TTTGGGTAGTATATGCTACCCATGGCAACATTAGCCCACCGTGCTCTCAGCGACCTCGTGAATATGAGGA
CCAACAACCCTGTGCTTGGCGCTCAGGCGCAAGTGTGTGTAATTTGTCCTCCAGATCGCAGCAATCGCGC
CCCTATCTTGGCCCGCCCACCTACTTATGCAGGTATTCCCCGGGGTGCCATTAGTGGTTTTGTGGGCAAG
TGGTTTGACCGCAGTGGTTAGCGGGGTTACAATCAGCCAAGTTATTACACCCTTATTTTACAGTCCAAAA
CCGCAGGGCGGCGTGTGGGGGCTGACGCGTGCCCCCACTCCACAATTTCAAAAAAAAGAGTGGCCACTTG
TCTTTGTTTATGGGCCCCATTGGCGTGGAGCCCCGTTTAATTTTCGGGGGTGTTAGAGACAACCAGTGGA
GTCCGCTGCTGTCGGCGTCCACTCTCTTTCCCCTTGTTACAAATAGAGTGTAACAACATGGTTCACCTGT
CTTGGTCCCTGCCTGGGACACATCTTAATAACCCCAGTATCATATTGCACTAGGATTATGTGTTGCCCAT
AGCCATAAATTCGTGTGAGATGGACATCCAGTCTTTACGGCTTGTCCCCACCCCATGGATTTCTATTGTT
AAAGATATTCAGAATGTTTCATTCCTACACTAGTATTTATTGCCCAAGGGGTTTGTGAGGGTTATATTGG
TGTCATAGCACAATGCCACCACTGAACCCCCCGTCCAAATTTTATTCTGGGGGCGTCACCTGAAACCTTG
TTTTCGAGCACCTCACATACACCTTACTGTTCACAACTCAGCAGTTATTCTATTAGCTAAACGAAGGAGA
ATGAAGAAGCAGGCGAAGATTCAGGAGAGTTCACTGCCCGCTCCTTGATCTTCAGCCACTGCCCTTGTGA
CTAAAATGGTTCACTACCCTCGTGGAATCCTGACCCCATGTAAATAAAACCGTGACAGCTCATGGGGTGG
GAGATATCGCTGTTCCTTAGGACCCTTTTACTAACCCTAATTCGATAGCATATGCTTCCCGTTGGGTAAC
ATATGCTATTGAATTAGGGTTAGTCTGGATAGTATATACTACTACCCGGGAAGCATATGCTACCCGTTTA
GGGTTAACAAGGGGGCCTTATAAACACTATTGCTAATGCCCTCTTGAGGGTCCGCTTATCGGTAGCTACA
CAGGCCCCTCTGATTGACGTTGGTGTAGCCTCCCGTAGTCTTCCTGGGCCCCTGGGAGGTACATGTCGGC
CGCAAAAGGATCTAGGTGAAGATCCTTTTTGATAATCTCATGACCAAAATCCCTTAACGTGAGTTTTCGT
TCCACTGAGCGTCAGACCCCGTAGAAAAGATCAAAGGATCTTCTTGAGATCCTTTTTTTCTGCGCGTAAT
CTGCTGCTTGCAAACAAAAAAACCACCGCTACCAGCGGTGGTTTGTTTGCCGGATCAAGAGCTACCAACT
CTTTTTCCGAAGGTAACTGGCTTCAGCAGAGCGCAGATACCAAATACTGTTCTTCTAGTGTAGCCGTAGT
TAGGCCACCACTTCAAGAACTCTGTAGCACCGCCTACATACCTCGCTCTGCTAATCCTGTTACCAGTGGC
TGCTGCCAGTGGCGATAAGTCGTGTCTTACCGGGTTGGACTCAAGACGATAGTTACCGGATAAGGCGCAG
CGGTCGGGCTGAACGGGGGGTTCGTGCACACAGCCCAGCTTGGAGCGAACGACCTACACCGAACTGAGAT
ACCTACAGCGTGAGCTATGAGAAAGCGCCACGCTTCCCGAAGGGAGAAAGGCGGACAGGTATCCGGTAAG
CGGCAGGGTCGGAACAGGAGAGCGCACGAGGGAGCTTCCAGGGGGAAACGCCTGGTATCTTTATAGTCCT
GTCGGGTTTCGCCACCTCTGACTTGAGCGTCGATTTTTGTGATGCTCGTCAGGGGGGCGGAGCCTATGGA
AAAACGCCAGCAACGCGGCCTTTTTACGGTTCCTGGCCTTTTGCTGGCCTTTTGCTCACATGTTCTTTCC
TGCGTTATCCCCTGATTCTGTGGATAACCGTATTACCGCCTTTGAGTGAGCTGATACCGCTCGCCGCAGC
CGAACGACCGAGCGCAGCGAGTCAGTGAGCGAGGAAGCGGAAGAGCGCCCAATACGCAAACCGCCTCTCC
CCGCGCGTTGGCCGATTCATTAATGCAACTATGGTTGGCGCGTTGTAAACGTTAATATTTTGTTAAAATT
CGCGTTAAATTTTTGTTAAATCAGCTCATTTTTTAACCAATAGACCGAAATCGGCAAAATCCCTTATAAA
TCAAAAGAATAGCCCGAGATAGAGT
[37 nt withheld, positions 8986-9022]
AAAGAACGTGGACTCCAACGTCAAAGG
[141 nt withheld, positions 9050-9190]
G
[46 nt withheld, positions 9192-9237]
A
[72 nt withheld, positions 9239-9310]
Features (pLannotate 1.2.2; 19 found; start..end, strand, type, name):
    151..528     +  enhancer       CMV enhancer: human cytomegalovirus immediate early enhancer
    530..729     +  promoter       CMV promoter: human cytomegalovirus (CMV) immediate early promoter
    746..890     +  LTR            3' LTR (ΔU3) (fragment): self-inactivating 3' long terminal repeat (LTR) from Moloney murine leukemia virus
   1012..1286    +  misc_feature   MESV Ψ (fragment): packaging signal of murine embryonic stem cell virus
   1353..1769    +  CDS            gag (truncated): truncated Moloney murine leukemia virus (MMLV) gag gene lacking the start codon
   1817..1834    +  CDS            myr (fragment): N-myristoylation signal from Src kinase (Pellman et al., 1985; Kaplan et al., 1988)
   1890..1907    +  protein_bind   attB1 (fragment): mutant version of attB; core recombination site for the Gateway® BP reaction BP Clonase™
   1913..3256    +  CDS            MAP2K5: MP2K5_HUMAN - Also known as MEK5, MKK5, PRKMK5. Experimental evidence at protein level: Swiss-Prot protein existence level 1. Acts as a scaffold for the formation of a ternary MAP3K2/MAP3K3-MAP3K5-MAPK7 signaling complex. Activation of this pathway appears to play a critical role in protecting cells from stress-induced apoptosis, neuronal survival and cardiac development and angiogenesis. From Homo sapiens (Human).
   3259..3282    -  protein_bind   attB2: mutant version of attB; recombination site for the Gateway® BP reaction BP Clonase™
   3341..3802    +  misc_feature   IRES: internal ribosome entry site (IRES) of the encephalomyocarditis virus (EMCV)
   3807..4598    +  CDS            neo: KKA2_KLEPN - Also known as kan, nptII. Experimental evidence at protein level: Swiss-Prot protein existence level 1. Resistance to kanamycin, neomycin, paromomycin, ribostamycin, butirosin and gentamicin B. From Klebsiella pneumoniae.
   4666..4787    +  LTR            3' LTR (ΔU3) (fragment): self-inactivating 3' long terminal repeat (LTR) from Moloney murine leukemia virus
   4788..5257    +  LTR            LTR: long terminal repeat from Moloney murine leukemia virus
   5293..5397    +  promoter       AmpR promoter: bla
   5398..6258    +  CDS            AmpR: β-lactamase; bla; confers resistance to ampicillin, carbenicillin, and related antibiotics
   6417..7768    +  rep_origin     oriP (fragment): Epstein-Barr virus oriP replication origin (Yates et al., 2000)
   8024..8612    +  rep_origin     ori: high-copy-number ColE1/pMB1/pBR322/pUC origin of replication
   8795..8847    +  CDS            lacI (fragment): lac repressor; lacI; The lac repressor binds to the lac operator to inhibit transcription in E. coli. This inhibition can be relieved by adding lactose or isopropyl-β-D-thiogalactopyranoside (IPTG).
   8863..4       -  rep_origin     M13 ori (across the origin) (sequence partly withheld): M13 bacteriophage origin of replication; arrow indicates direction of (+) strand synthesis
