[The description below was written by a language model from this plasmid's Addgene catalogue record and pLannotate feature annotations shown in this document.]
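Description:
pWZL Neo Myr Flag MAP2K5 is a Moloney murine leukemia virus-based retroviral vector for stable expression of human MAP2K5 (MEK5, transcript variant A) in mammalian cells. It was made by Gateway LR recombination of an entry clone into the pWZL-Neo-Myr-Flag-DEST destination backbone, and the annotated 9.3 kb sequence shows the MAP2K5 open reading frame flanked by attB1 and attB2 sites. Upstream of attB1 lies a Src-derived N-myristoylation signal. The catalogue also lists a backbone-encoded N-terminal Flag tag, although the feature table does not annotate it separately. The myristoylation signal directs the fusion protein to membranes, a strategy commonly used to promote kinase activation, while the Flag epitope allows detection.

The viral portion begins with a CMV enhancer/promoter placed ahead of an LTR fragment, an arrangement that would drive transcription of the viral genome in packaging cells. It is followed by a packaging signal and a truncated gag segment lacking its start codon, which support encapsidation. Downstream of the kinase, an EMCV IRES links the neomycin phosphotransferase gene to the same transcript, so transduced cells can be selected with G418, and the cassette ends in the 3' MMLV LTR. The plasmid backbone carries ampicillin resistance and a high-copy ColE1/pUC origin for propagation in E. coli, together with an M13 origin and a fragment of Epstein-Barr virus oriP. A recombination-deficient bacterial strain is recommended because of the repeated LTR sequences.

The construct belongs to a myristoylated kinase library assembled for functional screens for oncogenes in breast cancer. The depositors verified the gene's identity but did not fully sequence it for minor mutations.
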