Addgene plasmid #20514: pWZL Neo Myr Flag MAP2K5
Depositing lab: William Hahn & Jean Zhao. Depositing organization: Dana-Farber Cancer Institute. Publication: Integrative Genomic Approaches Identify IKBKE as a Breast Cancer Oncogene (Kinase Library Clones). Boehm JS, Zhao JJ, Yao J, Kim SY, Firestein R, Dunn IF, Sjostrom SK, Garraway LA, Weremowicz S, Richardson AL, Greulich H, Stewart CJ, Mulvey LA, Shen RR, Ambrogio L, Hirozane-Kishikawa T, Hill DE, Vidal M, Meyerson M, Grenier JK, Hinkle G, Root DE, Roberts TM, Lander ES, Polyak K, Hahn WC. Cell. 2007 Jun 15. 129(6):1065-1079. 10.1016/j.cell.2007.03.052 PubMed 17574021.
Backbone
  Vector backbone: pWZL-Neo-Myr-Flag-DEST
  Backbone manufacturer: William Hahn Lab (available at Addgene, #15300)
  Vector type: Mammalian Expression, Retroviral
  Selectable markers: Neomycin (select with G418)
Growth in bacteria
  Bacterial resistance: Ampicillin, 100 μg/mL
  Growth temperature: 37°C
  Growth strain: Stbl3
  Growth instructions: Stbl3 cells to prevent recombination.
  Copy number: Unknown
Gene/Insert
  Gene/Insert name: MAP2K5 (alt name: mitogen-activated protein kinase kinase 5, transcript variant A)
  Species: H. sapiens (human)
  Entrez Gene: MAP2K5 (a.k.a. HsT17454, MAPKK5, MEK5, PRKMK5)
  Tag / fusion protein: Myr (N terminal on backbone); Flag (N terminal on backbone)
  GenBank ID: NM_002757
  Cloning method: Gateway Cloning
  Sequencing primers: 5′ pWZL-Fwd (GAA CCT CCT CGT TCG ACC); 3′ pWZL-Rev (TTC CGG GCC CTC ACA TTG)
Resource information
  A portion of this plasmid was derived from a plasmid made by: 1-C12
Terms and licenses: Academic/Nonprofit Terms; Industry Terms: Not Available to Industry
Depositor comments: ORFs were cloned into Gateway compatible pEntry vectors. An LR recombination reaction was performed to move the ORF to pWZL-Neo-Myr-Flag DEST such that the ORF would have 5' myristoylation and flag tags. This plasmid is part of a kinase library, and the gene has been verified, but has not been fully sequenced for minor mutations. Please see the following link for plasmids from this article that are not part of the kinase library http://www.addgene.org/pubmed/17574021
How to cite: pWZL Neo Myr Flag MAP2K5 was a gift from William Hahn & Jean Zhao (Addgene plasmid # 20514 ; http://n2t.net/addgene:20514 ; RRID:Addgene_20514)
