>Addgene plasmid #20514 | pWZL Neo Myr Flag MAP2K5 | addgene partial sequence | sequence record 26339 | 20514 with pWZL-Fwd
CTCCTTCTCTAGGCGCCGGCCGGATCCAGAATTCGCCACCATGGGGTCTTCAAAATCTAAACCAAAGGAC
CCCAGCCAGCGCCGGCGCAGGATCCGAGGTTACCTTGACTACAAAGACGATGACGACAAGCAATTGACAA
GTTTGTACAAAAAAGTTGGCATGCTGTGGCTAGCCCTTGGCCCCTTTCCTGCCATGGAGAACCAGGTGCT
GGTAATTCGCATCAAGATCCCAAATAGTGGCGCGGTGGACTGGACAGTGCACTCCGGGCCGCAGTTACTC
TTCAGGGATGTGCTGGATGTGATAGGCCAGGTTCTGCCTGAAGCAACAACTACAGCATTTGAATATGAAG
ATGAAGATGGTGATCGAATTACAGTGAGAAGTGATGAGGAAATGAAGGCAATGCTGTCATATTATTATTC
CACAGTAATGGAACAGCAAGTAAATGGACAGTTAATAGAGCCTCTGCAGATATTTCCAAGAGCCTGCAAG
CCTCCTGGGGAACGGAACATACATGGCCTGAAGGTGAATACTCGGGCCGGACCCTCTCAACACAGCAGCC
CAGCAGTCTCAGATTCACTTCCAAGCAATAGCTTAAAGAAGTCTTCTGCTGAACTGAAAAAAATACTAGC
CAATGGCCAGATGAATGAACAAGACATACGATATCGGGACACTCTTGGTCATGGCAACGGAGNCACAGTC
TACAAAGCATATCANGTCCCGAGTGGGAAAATATTAGCTGTAAAGGTCATACTACTAGATA
